Addgene plasmid #238817: IFNGR2-SmBiT Vector
Depositing lab: Promega Corporation.
Backbone
  Vector backbone: pFC216K SmBiT CMV-neo Flexi Vector
  Vector type: Mammalian Expression
  Selectable markers: Neomycin
Growth in bacteria
  Bacterial resistance: Kanamycin, 50 μg/mL
  Growth temperature: 37°C
  Growth strain: DH5alpha
  Copy number: High Copy
Gene/Insert
  Gene/Insert name: IFNGR2
  Species: H. sapiens (human)
  Mutation: None
  Entrez Gene: IFNGR2 (a.k.a. AF-1, IFGR2, IFNGT1, IMD28)
  Promoter: CMV
  Tag / fusion protein: SmBiT (C terminal on backbone)
  Cloning method: Other
How to cite: IFNGR2-SmBiT Vector was a gift from Promega Corporation (Addgene plasmid # 238817 ; http://n2t.net/addgene:238817 ; RRID:Addgene_238817)
