[The description below was written by a language model from this plasmid's Addgene catalogue record and pLannotate feature annotations shown in this document.]
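Description:
IFNGR2-SmBiT Vector is a 5.3 kb mammalian expression plasmid built on the pFC216K SmBiT CMV-neo Flexi Vector backbone. It encodes human IFNGR2, the second chain of the interferon-gamma receptor, with no recorded mutations and with SmBiT fused to its C terminus from the backbone. SmBiT is the small peptide component of the split NanoLuc (NanoBiT) luciferase system. It has little activity alone but reconstitutes a luminescent enzyme when brought close to the complementary LgBiT fragment. The automated annotation does not label SmBiT itself. The short stretch between the IFNGR2 coding sequence and the polyadenylation signal is annotated only with fragmentary matches (MCS, SET1, T7 terminator), which are probably incidental hits within the linker and tag region.

Expression is driven by the CMV immediate early enhancer and promoter, followed by a chimeric β-globin/immunoglobulin intron that improves transcript processing, and is terminated by an SV40 poly(A) signal. A T7 promoter lies just upstream of the open reading frame and could support in vitro transcription. A single neo (nptII) gene serves both hosts. The SV40 enhancer/early promoter expresses it in mammalian cells, where it provides the neomycin-class selectable marker, and the adjacent EM7 bacterial promoter expresses it in E. coli for kanamycin resistance. A synthetic poly(A) signal follows the gene. The plasmid replicates from a high-copy ColE1/pUC-type origin, and a cer site helps keep it monomeric.

The record states no specific application. The design suits luminescent protein–protein interaction assays in live cells, pairing IFNGR2-SmBiT with an LgBiT-tagged partner to monitor receptor complex assembly.
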