Features (pLannotate 1.2.2; 19 found; start..end, strand, type, name):
    140..517     +  enhancer       CMV enhancer: human cytomegalovirus immediate early enhancer
    519..718     +  promoter       CMV promoter: human cytomegalovirus (CMV) immediate early promoter
    857..989     +  intron         chimeric intron: chimera between introns from human β-globin and immunoglobulin heavy chain genes
   1033..1051    +  promoter       T7 promoter: promoter for bacteriophage T7 RNA polymerase
   1065..2075    +  CDS            IFNGR2: INGR2_HUMAN - Also known as IFNGT1 From Homo sapiens (Human).
   2174..2203    +  misc_feature   MCS (fragment): pUC18/19 multiple cloning site
   2210..2259    +  CDS            SET1 (fragment): solubility-enhancement tag derived from T7 phage gene 10B
   2267..2286    +  terminator     T7 terminator (fragment): transcription terminator for bacteriophage T7 RNA polymerase
   2308..2429    -  polyA_signal   SV40 poly(A) signal: SV40 polyadenylation signal
   2452..2520    -  CDS            large T antigen (fragment): large T antigen from SV40 (simian virus 40)
   2525..2557    +  rep_origin     M13 ori (fragment): M13 bacteriophage origin of replication; arrow indicates direction of (+) strand synthesis
   2558..2609    -  misc_feature   bom (fragment): basis of mobility region from pBR322
   2674..3031    +  promoter       SV40 promoter: SV40 enhancer and early promoter
   3046..3093    +  promoter       EM7 promoter: synthetic bacterial promoter&nbsp
   3125..3916    +  CDS            neo: KKA2_KLEPN - Also known as kan, nptII. Experimental evidence at protein level: Swiss-Prot protein existence level 1. Resistance to kanamycin, neomycin, paromomycin, ribostamycin, butirosin and gentamicin B. From Klebsiella pneumoniae.
   3983..4031    +  polyA_signal   poly(A) signal: synthetic polyadenylation signal
   4052..4141    -  CDS            tnpA (fragment): TN5P_ECOLX - Also known as tnp. Experimental evidence at protein level: Swiss-Prot protein existence level 1. Mediates transposition of transposon Tn5 by a 'cut and paste' mechanism. First, the monomeric transposase binds the 19 bp inverted DNA repeats flanking the transposon. Then, dimerization of the DNA- bound transposase creates a synaptic DNA complex. After nicking of the first DNA strand, excision of the transposon proceeds through a series of intermediates. The transposase then mediates the insertion of the transposon at a new site by strand transfer. The activity of the wild- type tran
   4270..4858    -  rep_origin     ori: high-copy-number ColE1/pMB1/pBR322/pUC origin of replication
   4974..5257    +  misc_feature   cer region: ColE1-derived recombination site that helps to maintain plasmids as monomers
>Addgene plasmid #238817 | IFNGR2-SmBiT Vector | addgene full sequence | sequence record 479840 | Addgene NGS Result
TCAATATTGGCCATTAGCCATATTATTCATTGGTTATATAGCATAAATCAATATTGGCTATTGGCCATTG
CATACGTTGTATCTATATCATAATATGTACATTTATATTGGCTCATGTCCAATATGACCGCCATGTTGGC
ATTGATTATTGACTAGTTATTAATAGTAATCAATTACGGGGTCATTAGTTCATAGCCCATATATGGAGTT
CCGCGTTACATAACTTACGGTAAATGGCCCGCCTGGCTGACCGCCCAACGACCCCCGCCCATTGACGTCA
ATAATGACGTATGTTCCCATAGTAACGCCAATAGGGACTTTCCATTGACGTCAATGGGTGGAGTATTTAC
GGTAAACTGCCCACTTGGCAGTACATCAAGTGTATCATATGCCAAGTCCGCCCCCTATTGACGTCAATGA
CGGTAAATGGCCCGCCTGGCATTATGCCCAGTACATGACCTTACGGGACTTTCCTACTTGGCAGTACATC
TACGTATTAGTCATCGCTATTACCATGGTGATGCGGTTTTGGCAGTACACCAATGGGCGTGGATAGCGGT
TTGACTCACGGGGATTTCCAAGTCTCCACCCCATTGACGTCAATGGGAGTTTGTTTTGGCACCAAAATCA
ACGGGACTTTCCAAAATGTCGTAATAACCCCGCCCCGTTGACGCAAATGGGCGGTAGGCGTGTACGGTGG
GAGGTCTATATAAGCAGAGCTGGTTTAGTGAACCGTCAGATCACTAGAAGCTTTATTGCGGTAGTTTATC
ACAGTTAAATTGCTAACGCAGTCAGTGCTTCTGACACAACAGTCTCGAACTTAAGCTGCAGAAGTTGGTC
GTGAGGCACTGGGCAGGTAAGTATCAAGGTTACAAGACAGGTTTAAGGAGACCAATAGAAACTGGGCTTG
TCGAGACAGAGAAGACTCTTGCGTTTCTGATAGGCACCTATTGGTCTTACTGACATCCACTTTGCCTTTC
TCTCCACAGGTGTCCACTCCCAGTTCAATTACAGCTCTTAAGGCTAGAGTATTAATACGACTCACTATAG
GGCTAGCGATCGCCATGCGACCGACGCTGCTGTGGTCGCTGCTGCTGCTGCTCGGAGTCTTCGCCGCCGC
CGCCGCGGCCCCGCCAGACCCTCTTTCCCAGCTGCCCGCTCCTCAGCACCCGAAGATTCGCCTGTACAAC
GCAGAGCAGGTCCTGAGTTGGGAGCCAGTGGCCCTGAGCAATAGCACGAGGCCTGTTGTCTACCAAGTGC
AGTTTAAATACACCGACAGTAAATGGTTCACGGCCGACATCATGTCCATAGGGGTGAATTGTACACAGAT
CACAGCAACAGAGTGTGACTTCACTGCCGCCAGTCCCTCAGCAGGCTTCCCAATGGATTTCAATGTCACT
CTACGCCTTCGAGCTGAGCTGGGAGCACTCCATTCTGCCTGGGTGACAATGCCTTGGTTTCAACACTATC
GGAATGTGACTGTCGGGCCTCCAGAAAACATTGAGGTGACCCCAGGAGAAGGCTCCCTCATCATCAGGTT
CTCCTCTCCCTTTGACATCGCTGATACCTCCACGGCCTTTTTTTGTTATTATGTCCATTACTGGGAAAAA
GGAGGAATCCAACAGGTCAAAGGCCCTTTCAGAAGCAACTCCATTTCATTGGATAACTTAAAACCCTCCA
GAGTGTACTGTTTACAAGTCCAGGCACAACTGCTTTGGAACAAAAGTAACATCTTTAGAGTCGGGCATTT
AAGCAACATATCTTGCTACGAAACAATGGCAGATGCCTCCACTGAGCTTCAGCAAGTCATCCTGATCTCC
GTGGGAACATTTTCGTTGCTGTCGGTGCTGGCAGGAGCCTGTTTCTTCCTGGTCCTGAAATATAGAGGCC
TGATTAAATACTGGTTTCACACTCCACCAAGCATCCCATTACAGATAGAAGAGTATTTAAAAGACCCAAC
TCAGCCCATCTTAGAGGCCTTGGACAAGGACAGCTCACCAAAGGATGACGTCTGGGACTCTGTGTCCATT
ATCTCGTTTCCGGAAAAGGAGCAAGAAGATGTTCTCCAAACGCTTGTTTCTCAAGGCAGTTCAGGTGGTG
GCGGGAGCGGAGGTGGAGGCTCGAGCGGTGTGACCGGCTACCGGCTGTTCGAGGAGATTCTGTAAGGCCG
CGACTCTAGAGTCGACCTGCAGGCATGCAAGCTGATCCGGCTGCTAACAAAGCCCGAAAGGAAGCTGAGT
TGGCTGCTGCCACCGCTGAGCAATAACTAGCATAACCCCTTGGGGCGGCCGCTTCGAGCAGACATGATAA
GATACATTGATGAGTTTGGACAAACCACAACTAGAATGCAGTGAAAAAAATGCTTTATTTGTGAAATTTG
TGATGCTATTGCTTTATTTGTAACCATTATAAGCTGCAATAAACAAGTTAACAACAACAATTGCATTCAT
TTTATGTTTCAGGTTCAGGGGGAGATGTGGGAGGTTTTTTTAAGCAAGTAAAACCTCTACAAATGTGGTA
AAATCGAATTTTAACAAAATATTAACGCTTACAATTTCCTGATGCGGTATTTTCTCCTTACGCATCTGTG
CGGTATTTCACACCGCATACGCGGATCTGCGCAGCACCATGGCCTGAAATAACCTCTGAAAGAGGAACTT
GGTTAGGTACCTTCTGAGGCGGAAAGAACCAGCTGTGGAATGTGTGTCAGTTAGGGTGTGGAAAGTCCCC
AGGCTCCCCAGCAGGCAGAAGTATGCAAAGCATGCATCTCAATTAGTCAGCAACCAGGTGTGGAAAGTCC
CCAGGCTCCCCAGCAGGCAGAAGTATGCAAAGCATGCATCTCAATTAGTCAGCAACCATAGTCCCGCCCC
TAACTCCGCCCATCCCGCCCCTAACTCCGCCCAGTTCCGCCCATTCTCCGCCCCATGGCTGACTAATTTT
TTTTATTTATGCAGAGGCCGAGGCCGCCTCGGCCTCTGAGCTATTCCAGAAGTAGTGAGGAGGCTTTTTT
GGAGGCCTAGGCTTTTGCAAAAAGCTTAATTAACTGTTGACAATTAATCATCGGCATAGTATATCGGCAT
AGTATAATACGACAAGGTGAGGAACTAAACCCAGGAGGCAGATCATGATTGAACAAGATGGATTGCACGC
AGGTTCTCCGGCCGCTTGGGTGGAGAGGCTATTCGGCTATGACTGGGCACAACAGACAATCGGCTGCTCT
GATGCCGCCGTGTTCCGGCTGTCAGCGCAGGGGCGCCCGGTTCTTTTTGTCAAGACCGACCTGTCCGGTG
CCCTGAATGAACTGCAGGACGAGGCAGCGCGGCTATCGTGGCTGGCCACGACGGGCGTTCCTTGCGCAGC
TGTGCTCGACGTTGTCACTGAAGCGGGAAGGGACTGGCTGCTATTGGGCGAAGTGCCGGGGCAGGATCTC
CTGTCATCTCACCTTGCTCCTGCCGAGAAAGTATCCATCATGGCTGATGCAATGCGGCGGCTGCATACGC
TTGATCCGGCTACCTGCCCATTCGACCACCAAGCGAAACATCGCATCGAGCGAGCACGTACTCGGATGGA
AGCCGGTCTTGTCGATCAGGATGATCTGGACGAAGAGCATCAGGGGCTCGCGCCAGCCGAACTGTTCGCC
AGGCTCAAGGCGCGCATGCCCGACGGCGAGGATCTCGTCGTGACCCATGGCGATGCCTGCTTGCCGAATA
TCATGGTGGAAAATGGCCGCTTTTCTGGATTCATCGACTGTGGCCGGCTGGGTGTGGCGGACCGCTATCA
GGACATAGCGTTGGCTACCCGTGATATTGCTGAAGAGCTTGGCGGCGAATGGGCTGACCGCTTCCTCGTG
CTTTACGGTATCGCCGCTCCCGATTCGCAGCGCATCGCCTTCTATCGCCTTCTTGACGAGTTCTTCTGAG
CGGGACTCTGGGGTTCGAAATGACCGACCAAGCGACGCCCAACCTGCCATCACGATGGCCGCAATAAAAT
ATCTTTATTTTCATTACATCTGTGTGTTGGTTTTTTGTGTGAATCGATAGCGATAAGGATCCTCTTTGCG
CTTGCGTTTTCCCTTGTCCAGATAGCCCAGTAGCTGACATTCATCCGGGGTCAGCACCGTTTCTGCGGAC
TGGCTTTCTACCCGGTATCAGCTCACTCAAAGGCGGTAATACGGTTATCCACAGAATCAGGGGATAACGC
AGGAAAGAACATGTGAGCAAAAGGCCAGCAAAAGGCCAGGAACCGTAAAAAGGCCGCGTTGCTGGCGTTT
TTCCATAGGCTCCGCCCCCCTGACGAGCATCACAAAAATCGACGCTCAAGTCAGAGGTGGCGAAACCCGA
CAGGACTATAAAGATACCAGGCGTTTCCCCCTGGAAGCTCCCTCGTGCGCTCTCCTGTTCCGACCCTGCC
GCTTACCGGATACCTGTCCGCCTTTCTCCCTTCGGGAAGCGTGGCGCTTTCTCATAGCTCACGCTGTAGG
TATCTCAGTTCGGTGTAGGTCGTTCGCTCCAAGCTGGGCTGTGTGCACGAACCCCCCGTTCAGCCCGACC
GCTGCGCCTTATCCGGTAACTATCGTCTTGAGTCCAACCCGGTAAGACACGACTTATCGCCACTGGCAGC
AGCCACTGGTAACAGGATTAGCAGAGCGAGGTATGTAGGCGGTGCTACAGAGTTCTTGAAGTGGTGGCCT
AACTACGGCTACACTAGAAGGACAGTATTTGGTATCTGCGCTCTGCTGAAGCCAGTTACCTTCGGAAAAA
GAGTTGGTAGCTCTTGATCCGGCAAACAAACCACCGCTGGTAGCGGTGGTTTTTTTGTTTGCAAGCAGCA
GATTACGCGCAGAAAAAAAGGATTTCAAGAAGATCCTTTGATCTTTTCTACGGGGTCTGACGCTCAGTGG
AACGAAAACTCACGTTAAGGGATTTTGGTCATGAGATTATCAAAAAGGATCTTCACCTAGATCCTTTTAT
AGTCCGGAAATACAGGAACGCACGCTGGATGGCCCTTCGCTGGGATGGTGAAACCATGAAAAATGGCAGC
TTCAGTGGATTAAGTGGGGGTAATGTGGCCTGTACCCTCTGGTTGCATAGGTATTCATACGGTTAAAATT
TATCAGGCGCGATTGCGGCAGTTTTTCGGGTGGTTTGTTGCCATTTTTACCTGTCTGCTGCCGTGATCGC
GCTGAACGCGTTTTAGCGGTGCGTACAATTAAGGGATTATGGTAAATCCACTTACTGTCTGCCCTCGTAG
CCATCGAGATAAACCGCAGTACTCCGGCCACGATGCGTCCGGCGTAGAGGATCGAGATCT
